>Addgene plasmid #220789 | pRD551 | addgene full sequence | sequence record 437737 | Addgene NGS Result
ATCCGGATATAGTTCCTCCTTTCAGCAAAAAACCCCTCAAGACCCGTTTAGAGGCCCCAAGGGGTTATGC
TAGTTATTGCTCAGCGGTGGCAGCAGCCAACTCAGCTTCCTTTCGGGCTTTGTTAGCAGTTACAGCTTGC
TGGTCAGATCAAATGAGCGTTTAATTTCGCTAATCAGGGCATCACAATCGCTTTTGATCGCTTCCAGATG
TTTGATCATGCGTTCTTTCTCTTCATTGATACGATCCAGGTTGCGATACGGATAAACGCATTCTTTAAAC
ATATCGTGTTCCACCACGGTATACGGATATTTGTTCAGTTCTTTGCAGATGTTTTTCACGATCTCGCCCA
GAAATTTGTTCATCTCGATTTTAACGCGCTCGCGAATCATTTTATCGTCATCCAGATATTTACGCATCAG
ACGAACAACTTCGGCTTTTGCAAACGGCAGTTTTTCTTCCATATGTATATCTCCTTCTTAAAGTTAAACA
AAATTATTTCTAGAGGGGAATTGTTATCCGCTCACAATTCCCCTATAGTGAGTCGTATTAATTTCGCGGG
ATCGAGATCGATCTCGATCCTCTACGCCGGACGCATCGTGGCCGGCATCACCGGCGCCACAGGTGCGGTT
GCTGGCGCCTATATCGCCGACATCACCGATGGGGAAGATCGGGCTCGCCACTTCGGGCTCATGAGCGCTT
GTTTCGGCGTGGGTATGGTGGCAGGCCCCGTGGCCGGGGGACTGTTGGGCGCCATCTCCTTGCATGCACC
ATTCCTTGCGGCGGCGGTGCTCAACGGCCTCAACCTACTACTGGGCTGCTTCCTAATGCAGGAGTCGCAT
AAGGGAGAGCGTCGAGATCCCGGACACCATCGAATGGCGCAAAACCTTTCGCGGTATGGCATGATAGCGC
CCGGAAGAGAGTCAATTCAGGGTGGTGAATGTGAAACCAGTAACGTTATACGATGTCGCAGAGTATGCCG
GTGTCTCTTATCAGACCGTTTCCCGCGTGGTGAACCAGGCCAGCCACGTTTCTGCGAAAACGCGGGAAAA
AGTGGAAGCGGCGATGGCGGAGCTGAATTACATTCCCAACCGCGTGGCACAACAACTGGCGGGCAAACAG
TCGTTGCTGATTGGCGTTGCCACCTCCAGTCTGGCCCTGCACGCGCCGTCGCAAATTGTCGCGGCGATTA
AATCTCGCGCCGATCAACTGGGTGCCAGCGTGGTGGTGTCGATGGTAGAACGAAGCGGCGTCGAAGCCTG
TAAAGCGGCGGTGCACAATCTTCTCGCGCAACGCGTCAGTGGGCTGATCATTAACTATCCGCTGGATGAC
CAGGATGCCATTGCTGTGGAAGCTGCCTGCACTAATGTTCCGGCGTTATTTCTTGATGTCTCTGACCAGA
CACCCATCAACAGTATTATTTTCTCCCATGAAGACGGTACGCGACTGGGCGTGGAGCATCTGGTCGCATT
GGGTCACCAGCAAATCGCGCTGTTAGCGGGCCCATTAAGTTCTGTCTCGGCGCGTCTGCGTCTGGCTGGC
TGGCATAAATATCTCACTCGCAATCAAATTCAGCCGATAGCGGAACGGGAAGGCGACTGGAGTGCCATGT
CCGGTTTTCAACAAACCATGCAAATGCTGAATGAGGGCATCGTTCCCACTGCGATGCTGGTTGCCAACGA
TCAGATGGCGCTGGGCGCAATGCGCGCCATTACCGAGTCCGGGCTGCGCGTTGGTGCGGACATCTCGGTA
GTGGGATACGACGATACCGAAGACAGCTCATGTTATATCCCGCCGTTAACCACCATCAAACAGGATTTTC
GCCTGCTGGGGCAAACCAGCGTGGACCGCTTGCTGCAACTCTCTCAGGGCCAGGCGGTGAAGGGCAATCA
GCTGTTGCCCGTCTCACTGGTGAAAAGAAAAACCACCCTGGCGCCCAATACGCAAACCGCCTCTCCCCGC
GCGTTGGCCGATTCATTAATGCAGCTGGCACGACAGGTTTCCCGACTGGAAAGCGGGCAGTGAGCGCAAC
GCAATTAATGTAAGTTAGCTCACTCATTAGGCACCGGGATCTCGACCGATGCCCTTGAGAGCCTTCAACC
CAGTCAGCTCCTTCCGGTGGGCGCGGGGCATGACTATCGTCGCCGCACTTATGACTGTCTTCTTTATCAT
GCAACTCGTAGGACAGGTGCCGGCAGCGCTCTGGGTCATTTTCGGCGAGGACCGCTTTCGCTGGAGCGCG
ACGATGATCGGCCTGTCGCTTGCGGTATTCGGAATCTTGCACGCCCTCGCTCAAGCCTTCGTCACTGGTC
CCGCCACCAAACGTTTCGGCGAGAAGCAGGCCATTATCGCCGGCATGGCGGCCCCACGGGTGCGCATGAT
CGTGCTCCTGTCGTTGAGGACCCGGCTAGGCTGGCGGGGTTGCCTTACTGGTTAGCAGAATGAATCACCG
ATACGCGAGCGAACGTGAAGCGACTGCTGCTGCAAAACGTCTGCGACCTGAGCAACAACATGAATGGTCT
TCGGTTTCCGTGTTTCGTAAAGTCTGGAAACGCGGAAGTCAGCGCCCTGCACCATTATGTTCCGGATCTG
CATCGCAGGATGCTGCTGGCTACCCTGTGGAACACCTACATCTGTATTAACGAAGCGCTGGCATTGACCC
TGAGTGATTTTTCTCTGGTCCCGCCGCATCCATACCGCCAGTTGTTTACCCTCACAACGTTCCAGTAACC
GGGCATGTTCATCATCAGTAACCCGTATCGTGAGCATCCTCTCTCGTTTCATCGGTATCATTACCCCCAT
GAACAGAAATCCCCCTTACACGGAGGCATCAGTGACCAAACAGGAAAAAACCGCCCTTAACATGGCCCGC
TTTATCAGAAGCCAGACATTAACGCTTCTGGAGAAACTCAACGAGCTGGACGCGGATGAACAGGCAGACA
TCTGTGAATCGCTTCACGACCACGCTGATGAGCTTTACCGCAGCTGCCTCGCGCGTTTCGGTGATGACGG
TGAAAACCTCTGACACATGCAGCTCCCGGAGACGGTCACAGCTTGTCTGTAAGCGGATGCCGGGAGCAGA
CAAGCCCGTCAGGGCGCGTCAGCGGGTGTTGGCGGGTGTCGGGGCGCAGCCATGACCCAGTCACGTAGCG
ATAGCGGAGTGTATACTGGCTTAACTATGCGGCATCAGAGCAGATTGTACTGAGAGTGCACCATTGCGGT
GTGAAATACCGCACAGATGCGTAAGGAGAAAATACCGCATCAGGCGCTCTTCCGCTTCCTCGCTCACTGA
CTCGCTGCGCTCGGTCGTTCGGCTGCGGCGAGCGGTATCAGCTCACTCAAAGGCGGTAATACGGTTATCC
ACAGAATCAGGGGATAACGCAGGAAAGAACATGTGAGCAAAAGGCCAGCAAAAGGCCAGGAACCGTAAAA
AGGCCGCGTTGCTGGCGTTTTTCCATAGGCTCCGCCCCCCTGACGAGCATCACAAAAATCGACGCTCAAG
TCAGAGGTGGCGAAACCCGACAGGACTATAAAGATACCAGGCGTTTCCCCCTGGAAGCTCCCTCGTGCGC
TCTCCTGTTCCGACCCTGCCGCTTACCGGATACCTGTCCGCCTTTCTCCCTTCGGGAAGCGTGGCGCTTT
CTCATAGCTCACGCTGTAGGTATCTCAGTTCGGTGTAGGTCGTTCGCTCCAAGCTGGGCTGTGTGCACGA
ACCCCCCGTTCAGCCCGACCGCTGCGCCTTATCCGGTAACTATCGTCTTGAGTCCAACCCGGTAAGACAC
GACTTATCGCCACTGGCAGCAGCCACTGGTAACAGGATTAGCAGAGCGAGGTATGTAGGCGGTGCTACAG
AGTTCTTGAAGTGGTGGCCTAACTACGGCTACACTAGAAGGACAGTATTTGGTATCTGCGCTCTGCTGAA
GCCAGTTACCTTCGGAAAAAGAGTTGGTAGCTCTTGATCCGGCAAACAAACCACCGCTGGTAGCGGTGGT
TTTTTTGTTTGCAAGCAGCAGATTACGCGCAGAAAAAAAGGATTTCAAGAAGATCCTTTGATCTTTTCTA
CGGGGTCTGACGCTCAGTGGAACGAAAACTCACGTTAAGGGATTTTGGTCATGAACAATAAAACTGTCTG
CTTACATAAACAGTAATACAAGGGGTGTTATGAGCCATATTCAACGGGAAACGTCTTGCTCTAGGCCGCG
ATTAAATTCCAACATGGATGCTGATTTATATGGGTATAAATGGGCTCGCGATAATGTCGGGCAATCAGGT
GCGACAATCTATCGATTGTATGGGAAGCCCGATGCGCCAGAGTTGTTTCTGAAACATGGCAAAGGTAGCG
TTGCCAATGATGTTACAGATGAGATGGTCAGACTAAACTGGCTGACGGAATTTATGCCTCTTCCGACCAT
CAAGCATTTTATCCGTACTCCTGATGATGCATGGTTACTCACCACTGCGATCCCCGGGAAAACAGCATTC
CAGGTATTAGAAGAATATCCTGATTCAGGTGAAAATATTGTTGATGCGCTGGCAGTGTTCCTGCGCCGGT
TGCATTCGATTCCTGTTTGTAATTGTCCTTTTAACAGCGATCGCGTATTTCGTCTCGCTCAGGCGCAATC
ACGAATGAATAACGGTTTGGTTGATGCGAGTGATTTTGATGACGAGCGTAATGGCTGGCCTGTTGAACAA
GTCTGGAAAGAAATGCATAAACTTTTGCCATTCTCACCGGATTCAGTCGTCACTCATGGTGATTTCTCAC
TTGATAACCTTATTTTTGACGAGGGGAAATTAATAGGTTGTATTGATGTTGGACGAGTCGGAATCGCAGA
CCGATACCAGGATCTTGCCATCCTATGGAACTGCCTCGGTGAGTTTTCTCCTTCATTACAGAAACGGCTT
TTTCAAAAATATGGTATTGATAATCCTGATATGAATAAATTGCAGTTTCATTTGATGCTCGATGAGTTTT
TCTAAGAATTAATTCATGAGCGGATACATATTTGAATGTATTTAGAAAAATAAACAAATAGGGGTTCCGC
GCACATTTCCCCGAAAAGTGCCACCTAAATTGTAAGCGTTAATATTTTGTTAAAATTCGCGTTAAATTTT
TGTTAAATCAGCTCATTTTTTAACCAATAGGCCGAAATCGGCAAAATCCCTTATAAATCAAAAGAATAGA
CCGAGATAGGGT
[37 nt withheld, positions 5193-5229]
AAAGAACGTGGACTCCAACGTCAAAGG
[49 nt withheld, positions 5257-5305]
T
[91 nt withheld, positions 5307-5397]
G
[124 nt withheld, positions 5399-5522]
CCCATTCGCCA
Features (pLannotate 1.2.2; 17 found; start..end, strand, type, name):
     26..73      -  terminator     T7 terminator: transcription terminator for bacteriophage T7 RNA polymerase
     81..129     -  CDS            SET1 (fragment): solubility-enhancement tag derived from T7 phage gene 10B
    470..492     -  RBS            RBS: efficient ribosome binding site from bacteriophage T7 gene 10 (Olins and Rangwala, 1989)
    507..531     -  protein_bind   lac operator: The lac repressor binds to the lac operator to inhibit transcription in E. coli. This inhibition can be relieved by adding lactose or isopropyl-β-D-thiogalactopyranoside (IPTG). lac repressor encoded by lacI
    532..550     -  promoter       T7 promoter: promoter for bacteriophage T7 RNA polymerase
    576..855     +  CDS            TcR (fragment): tetracycline efflux protein; tet; confers resistance to tetracycline
    863..940     +  promoter       lacI promoter: lacI
    941..2023    +  CDS            lacI: lac repressor; lacI; The lac repressor binds to the lac operator to inhibit transcription in E. coli. This inhibition can be relieved by adding lactose or isopropyl-β-D-thiogalactopyranoside (IPTG).
   2036..2057    +  protein_bind   CAP binding site: CAP binding activates transcription in the presence of cAMP. E. coli catabolite activator protein
   2072..2363    +  CDS            TcR (fragment): tetracycline efflux protein; tet; confers resistance to tetracycline
   2435..2815    -  CDS            YPB1_ECOLX: Protein predicted: Swiss-Prot protein existence level 4. From Escherichia coli.
   2832..3023    +  CDS            rop: Rop protein, which maintains plasmids at low copy number; rop
   3125..3264    +  misc_feature   bom: basis of mobility region from pBR322
   3450..4038    -  rep_origin     ori: high-copy-number ColE1/pMB1/pBR322/pUC origin of replication
   4160..4975    +  CDS            KanR: aminoglycoside phosphotransferase; aph(3')-Ia; confers resistance to kanamycin in bacteria or G418 (Geneticin®) in eukaryotes
   4984..5041    -  promoter       AmpR promoter (fragment): bla
   5094..5522    -  rep_origin     f1 ori (sequence partly withheld): f1 bacteriophage origin of replication; arrow indicates direction of (+) strand synthesis
