[The description below was written by a language model from this plasmid's Addgene catalogue record and pLannotate feature annotations shown in this document.]
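Description:
pRD551 is a bacterial expression plasmid built on the pET30b backbone for overproduction of HMfC in E. coli. HMfC (locus Mfer_0945) is a protein from the archaeon Methanothermus fervidus, studied in the context of prokaryotic histones and histone variants. The 333 bp coding sequence was inserted by Gibson cloning, giving a plasmid of about 5.5 kb. The plasmid replicates from a ColE1/pBR322-type origin and also carries the rop gene and bom region inherited from pBR322. The catalogue lists it as high copy, although rop normally moderates copy number. Selection is by kanamycin through the aph(3')-Ia aminoglycoside phosphotransferase gene. An f1 origin is also present, which can support single-stranded DNA production with helper phage. The short tetracycline-resistance and AmpR promoter fragments in the annotation are nonfunctional backbone remnants.

Expression follows the standard pET arrangement. A T7 promoter is followed directly by a lac operator, then the strong T7 gene 10 ribosome binding site, and the cassette ends at a T7 terminator. The plasmid-borne lacI gene, under its own promoter, supplies repressor that keeps the operator occupied until IPTG or lactose is added, so transcription requires a host that provides T7 RNA polymerase. The annotation software did not label the HMfC open reading frame itself, but the unannotated interval between the ribosome binding site and the terminator region fits the stated insert size. No His or S tag is annotated, and the only tag-like feature is a small fragment called as the SET1 solubility tag just before the terminator. The record does not state whether the protein is tagged. The construct is intended for producing recombinant HMfC.
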