Addgene plasmid #220789: pRD551
Purpose: Overexpresses HMfC in E. coli cells
Depositing lab: Remus Dame. Depositing organization: Leiden University. Publication: Histones and histone variant families in prokaryotes. Schwab S, Hu Y, van Erp B, Cajili MKM, Hartmann MD, Hernandez Alvarez B, Alva V, Boyle AL, Dame RT. Nat Commun. 2024 Sep 11;15(1):7950. doi: 10.1038/s41467-024-52337-y. PubMed 39261503.
Backbone
  Vector backbone: pET30b
  Backbone size w/o insert (bp): 5204
  Total vector size (bp): 5537
  Vector type: Bacterial Expression
Growth in bacteria
  Bacterial resistance: Kanamycin, 50 μg/mL
  Growth temperature: 37°C
  Growth strain: DH5alpha
  Copy number: High Copy
Gene/Insert
  Gene/Insert name: HMfC (alt names: Mfer_0945; E3GZL0)
  Species: Methanothermus fervidus
  Insert size (bp): 333
  GenBank ID: MFER_RS04800
  Promoter: T7 promotor
  Cloning method: Gibson Cloning
  Sequencing primers: 5′ TAATACGACTCACTATAGGG
Terms and licenses: Academic/Nonprofit Terms; Industry Terms: Not Available to Industry
Depositor comments: Please visit https://doi.org/10.1101/2023.06.01.543357 for bioRxiv preprint.
How to cite: pRD551 was a gift from Remus Dame (Addgene plasmid # 220789 ; http://n2t.net/addgene:220789 ; RRID:Addgene_220789)
